Addgene plasmid #55949: mPlum-Alpha-Actinin-19
Purpose: Localization: alpha Actinin, Excitation: 590, Emission: 649
Depositing lab: Michael Davidson. Depositing organization: Florida State University, Tallahassee. Publication: Advances in fluorescent protein technology. Shaner NC, Patterson GH, Davidson MW. J Cell Sci. 2007 Dec 15;120(Pt 24):4247-60 10.1242/jcs.005801 PubMed 18057027.
Backbone
  Vector backbone: mPlum
  Backbone size w/o insert (bp): 4750
  Vector type: Mammalian Expression
  Selectable markers: Neomycin (select with G418)
Growth in bacteria
  Bacterial resistance: Kanamycin, 50 μg/mL
  Growth temperature: 37°C
  Growth strain: DH5alpha
  Copy number: High Copy
Gene/Insert
  Gene/Insert name: Alpha-Actinin (alt name: NM_001102.3)
  Species: H. sapiens (human)
  Entrez Gene: ACTN1 (a.k.a. BDPLT15)
  Promoter: CMV
  Tag / fusion protein: mPlum
  Cloning method: Unknown
  Sequencing primers: 5′ CMV-F; 3′ SV40pA-R
Terms and licenses: Academic/Nonprofit Terms; Industry Terms: Not Available to Industry
Depositor comments: . Excitation = 590; Emission = 649
How to cite: mPlum-Alpha-Actinin-19 was a gift from Michael Davidson (Addgene plasmid # 55949 ; http://n2t.net/addgene:55949 ; RRID:Addgene_55949)
