[The description below was written by a language model from this plasmid's Addgene catalogue record.]
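Description:
mPlum-Alpha-Actinin-19 is a mammalian expression plasmid that produces human alpha-actinin (ACTN1, corresponding to the reference transcript for alpha-actinin-1) fused to the far-red monomeric fluorescent protein mPlum. It is built on an mPlum vector backbone of about 4.75 kb without the insert. The plasmid is maintained at high copy number in standard E. coli cloning strains under kanamycin selection, and it carries a neomycin resistance marker so that transfected mammalian cells can be selected with G418 to obtain stable lines. The record does not include a feature table, so the replication origins and the exact layout of the resistance cassette are not documented here.

Expression of the fusion is driven by the CMV promoter, a strong constitutive promoter in most mammalian cell types. The listed 3′ sequencing primer implies an SV40 polyadenylation signal downstream of the coding region. The record does not state on which end of alpha-actinin the mPlum tag sits, the nature of the linker between the two proteins, or the cloning method.

Alpha-actinin is an actin-crosslinking protein found along stress fibres and at focal adhesions, so the fusion serves as a localization marker for these actin-associated structures in live or fixed cells. mPlum is recorded with excitation at 590 nm and emission at 649 nm. This places its signal at the red end of the spectrum and makes the construct suited to multicolour imaging alongside green or yellow fluorescent fusions.
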