>Addgene plasmid #55949 | mPlum-Alpha-Actinin-19 | addgene partial sequence | sequence record 114386 | Mombaerts mRFPup 5'-GTGGCCGTTCACGGAGCCCTCCATG-3'
ATGACCTCCTCGCCCTTGCTCACCATGGTAGCCACCGGTGGATCCCGGGCCCGCGGTACCGTCGACTGCA
GAATTCGAAGCTTGAGGTCACTCTCGCCGTACAGCGCCGTGGAGAAGGACATGTAGTCCAGAGCACCTGG
CACGGAGTCGGGGCCGGTGTAGGGGGCCATCCGCGCGATGCAGTACTCAGCCTGGTCGGGTGGCAGCTCG
CGGCGCAGCTCGTCCATGGTAATGTAGTTCTTGTCCCCAGCCAGGATCTTGAAGGAAGCCATGACTTGGT
CTGCTGTATCTGTGTCGGCTGTCTCGCGGGACATGAAGTCAATGAAGGCCTGGAATGTCACTACCCCCAG
GCGGTTGGGGTCCACAATGCTCATGATGCGGGCAAATTCTGCTTCTCCCTGGGGGTCGTTGCCAATATCA
TAACCCAAGCTGATGAGGCAGGCTTTGAACTCCTCGGGACCCAGTGTGCCGGAGTGATCCCGGTCAAAGT
GGTTGAAGGAGGCCCGGAACTCATTCATCTGCTCCTGGCTGATGCCCTTGGCATCCCGGGTCAGGATCTG
GTTCTCTACCTCATTGATGGTCCTGGCGATGGTGGTGAGCAGCTGCTCCCAGCCCACACGGATGTGCTCC
ATGGTGTAGTTGGTGTGCTTGTTGTCGAAGATGAGCGCCTCCTGGATGAGCTGGTGGTCGCCCTCCAGCT
GATCAATCTTTGGCTTGTAGTTGACGATGCTCTTCTCATACTGCCGCAGGTGGCTGAGCTGGTCCTCCAG
GGTCCCATGC
